Addgene plasmid #126013: pFH39
Purpose: Level0 Rice OsU3 Pol III promoter with transcription Start-A
Depositing lab: Vladimir Nekrasov. Depositing organization: Rothamsted Research. Publication: A modular cloning toolkit for genome editing in plants. Hahn F, Korolev A, Sanjurjo Loures L, Nekrasov V. BMC Plant Biol. 2020 Apr 23;20(1):179. doi: 10.1186/s12870-020-02388-2. PubMed 32326901.
Backbone
  Vector backbone: pAGM9121
  Vector type: Plant Expression, CRISPR, Synthetic Biology
Growth in bacteria
  Bacterial resistance: Spectinomycin, 50 μg/mL
  Growth temperature: 37°C
  Growth strain: DH5alpha
  Copy number: High Copy
Gene/Insert
  Gene/Insert name: Level0 Rice OsU3 Pol III promoter with transcription Start-A
  Species: Synthetic
Terms and licenses: Academic/Nonprofit Terms; Industry Terms: Not Available to Industry
How to cite: pFH39 was a gift from Vladimir Nekrasov (Addgene plasmid # 126013 ; http://n2t.net/addgene:126013 ; RRID:Addgene_126013)
