[The description below was written by a language model from this plasmid's Addgene catalogue record and pLannotate feature annotations shown in this document.]
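Description:
pFH39 is a small (about 2.45 kb) Level 0 part plasmid from a modular cloning toolkit for plant genome editing, built on the pAGM9121 backbone. It is not an expression vector in its own right. It serves as a storage and donor plasmid for a single standardised DNA part that is combined with other modules in hierarchical assemblies. It is propagated in E. coli from a high-copy ColE1/pUC-type origin and selected with spectinomycin through an aadA aminoglycoside adenylyltransferase gene, which also confers streptomycin resistance. The feature annotation also picks up a fragment of a class 1 integron Pc promoter and a short fragment of a gentamicin acetyltransferase gene upstream of aadA. These appear to be remnants of the integron-derived resistance cassette rather than functional markers.

The payload is the rice (Oryza sativa) U3 small nuclear RNA promoter, annotated as a roughly 380 bp element next to the origin. OsU3 is an RNA polymerase III promoter widely used to drive guide RNA expression in monocots. Transcription from U3 promoters starts with an adenine, and the record describes this part as carrying the "Start-A" transcription start, so guides placed downstream are expected to begin with that nucleotide. The insert is listed as synthetic. The record does not describe the flanking assembly sites or overhangs, and no guide RNA scaffold, Cas nuclease or plant selection marker is present. In practice the plasmid supplies the promoter module for building sgRNA transcription units, which are then combined with other toolkit parts into CRISPR constructs for rice and related cereals.
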