Features (pLannotate 1.2.2; 5 found; start..end, strand, type, name):
     23..46      +  promoter       Pc promoter (fragment): intI1 (promoter lies within the coding sequence); class 1 integron promoter
    222..278     +  CDS            GmR (fragment): gentamycin acetyltransferase; aacC1; confers resistance to gentamycin
    289..1076    +  CDS            SmR (fragment): aminoglycoside adenylyltransferase (Murphy, 1985); aadA; confers resistance to spectinomycin and streptomycin
   1417..2005    +  rep_origin     ori: high-copy-number ColE1/pMB1/pBR322/pUC origin of replication
   2058..2438    +  promoter       OsU3 promoter: Oryza sativa (rice) snRNA U3 promoter
>Addgene plasmid #126013 | pFH39 | addgene full sequence | sequence record 252798 | Addgene NGS Result
GTGCCGAGGCACGAACCCAGTGGACATAAGCCTGTTCGGTTCGTAAGCTGTAATGCAAGTAGCGTATGCG
CTCACGCAACTGGTCCAGAACCTTGACCGAACGCAGCGGTGGTAACGGCGCAGTGGCGGTTTTCATGGCT
TGTTATGACTGTTTTTTTGGGGTACAGTCTATGCCTCGGGCATCCAAGCAGCAAGCGCGTTACGCCGTGG
GTCGATGTTTGATGTTATGGAGCAGCAACGATGTTACGCAGCAGGGCAGTCGCCCTAAAACAAAGTTAAA
CATCATGGGGGAAGCGGTGATCGCCGAAGTATCGACTCAACTATCAGAGGTAGTTGGCGTCATCGAGCGC
CATCTCGAACCGACGTTGCTGGCCGTACATTTGTACGGCTCCGCAGTGGATGGCGGCCTGAAGCCACACA
GCGATATTGATTTGCTGGTTACGGTGACCGTAAGGCTTGATGAAACAACGCGGCGAGCTTTGATCAACGA
CCTTTTGGAAACTTCGGCTTCCCCTGGAGAGAGCGAGATTCTCCGCGCTGTAGAAGTCACCATTGTTGTG
CACGACGACATCATTCCGTGGCGTTATCCAGCTAAGCGCGAACTGCAATTTGGAGAATGGCAGCGCAATG
ACATTCTTGCAGGTATCTTCGAGCCAGCCACGATCGACATTGATCTGGCTATCTTGCTGACAAAAGCAAG
AGAACATAGCGTTGCCTTGGTAGGTCCAGCGGCGGAGGAACTCTTTGATCCGGTTCCTGAACAGGATCTA
TTTGAGGCGCTAAATGAAACCTTAACGCTATGGAACTCGCCGCCCGACTGGGCTGGCGATGAGCGAAATG
TAGTGCTTACGTTGTCCCGCATTTGGTACAGCGCAGTAACCGGCAAAATCGCGCCGAAGGATGTCGCTGC
CGACTGGGCAATGGAGCGCCTGCCGGCCCAGTATCAGCCCGTCATACTTGAAGCTAGACAGGCTTATCTT
GGACAAGAAGAAGATCGCTTGGCCTCGCGCGCAGATCAGTTGGAAGAATTTGTCCATTACGTGAAAGGCG
AGATCACCAAGGTAGTCGGCAAATAATGTCTAGCTAGAAATTCGTTCAAGCCGACGCCGCTTCGCGGCGC
GGCTTAACTCAAGCGTTAGATGCACTAAGCACATAATTGCTCACAGCCAAACTATCAGGTCAAGTCTGCT
TTTATTATTTTTAAGCGTGCATAATAAGCCCTACACAAATTGGGAGATATATCATGCTGTCAGACCAAGT
TTACTCATATATACTTTAGATTGATTTAAAACTTCATTTTTAATTTAAAAGGATCTAGGTGAAGATCCTT
TTTGATAATCTCATGACCAAAATCCCTTAACGTGAGTTTTCGTTCCACTGAGCGTCAGACCCCGTAGAAA
AGATCAAAGGATCTTCTTGAGATCCTTTTTTTCTGCGCGTAATCTGCTGCTTGCAAACAAAAAAACCACC
GCTACCAGCGGTGGTTTGTTTGCCGGATCAAGAGCTACCAACTCTTTTTCCGAAGGTAACTGGCTTCAGC
AGAGCGCAGATACCAAATACTGTTCTTCTAGTGTAGCCGTAGTTAGGCCACCACTTCAAGAACTCTGTAG
CACCGCCTACATACCTCGCTCTGCTAATCCTGTTACCAGTGGCTGCTGCCAGTGGCGATAAGTCGTGTCT
TACCGGGTTGGACTCAAGACGATAGTTACCGGATAAGGCGCAGCGGTCGGGCTGAACGGGGGGTTCGTGC
ACACAGCCCAGCTTGGAGCGAACGACCTACACCGAACTGAGATACCTACAGCGTGAGCTATGAGAAAGCG
CCACGCTTCCCGAAGGGAGAAAGGCGGACAGGTATCCGGTAAGCGGCAGGGTCGGAACAGGAGAGCGCAC
GAGGGAGCTTCCAGGGGGAAACGCCTGGTATCTTTATAGTCCTGTCGGGTTTCGCCACCTCTGACTTGAG
CGTCGATTTTTGTGATGCTCGTCAGGGGGGCGGAGCCTATGGAAAAACGCCAGCAACGCGGCCTTTTTAC
GGTTCCTGCACTCTGTGGTCTCAGGAGAAGGAATCTTTAAACATACGAACAGATCACTTAAAGTTCTTCT
GAAGCAACTTAAAGTTATCAGGCATGCATGGATCTTGGAGGAATCAGATGTGCAGTCAGGGACCATAGCA
CAAGACAGGCGTCTTGTACTGGTGCTACCAGCAAATGCTGGAAGCCGGGAACACTGGGTACGTTGGAAAC
CACGTGATGTGAAGAAGTAAGATAAACTGTAGGAGAAAAGCATTTCGTAGTGGGCCATGAAGCCTTTCAG
GACATGTATTGCAGTATGGGCCGGCCCATTACGCAATTGGACGACAACAAAGACTAGTATTAGTACCACC
TCGGCTATCCACATAGATCAAAGCTGATTTAAAAGAGTTGTGCAGATGATCCGTGGCACGAGACCACGAA
